Addgene plasmid #137144: pAAV-nEF-Coff/Fon-ChR2-mCherry
Purpose: Intersectional viral expression of ChR2-mCherry in cells expressing Flp AND NOT Cre
Depositing lab: Karl Deisseroth & INTRSECT 2.0 Project. Depositing organization: Stanford University. Publication: Comprehensive Dual- and Triple-Feature Intersectional Single-Vector Delivery of Diverse Functional Payloads to Cells of Behaving Mammals. Fenno LE, Ramakrishnan C, Kim YS, Evans KE, Lo M, Vesuna S, Inoue M, Cheung KYM, Yuen E, Pichamoorthy N, Hong ASO, Deisseroth K. Neuron. 2020 Jun 20. pii: S0896-6273(20)30432-3. doi: 10.1016/j.neuron.2020.06.003. PubMed 32574559.
Backbone
  Vector backbone: AAV2-nEF-WPRE
  Backbone size w/o insert (bp): 4600
  Vector type: AAV, Cre/Lox, Synthetic Biology ; Flp/FRT
Growth in bacteria
  Bacterial resistance: Ampicillin, 100 μg/mL
  Growth temperature: 37°C
  Growth strain: NEB Stable
  Copy number: High Copy
Gene/Insert
  Gene/Insert name: Coff/Fon-ChR2-mCherry
  Species: Synthetic; Prokaryotic
  Insert size (bp): 2400
  Mutation: H134R
  Promoter: nEF
  Cloning method: Restriction Enzyme; 5′ cloning site BamHI (unknown if destroyed); 3′ cloning site EcoRI (unknown if destroyed)
  Sequencing primers: 5′ GACCCTGCTTGCTCAACTCT; 3′ GGGCCACAACTCCTCATAAA
Terms and licenses: Academic/Nonprofit Terms; Industry Terms: Not Available to Industry
Depositor comments: Additional sequencing primers: Intron 2F GGGACGACATGACTTAACCAG; Intron 2R CCAGCCCTTCTCATGTTCAG; Intron 1F CCTGTATGTGACCCATGTGC; Intron 1R: GCACATGGGTCACATACAGG
How to cite: pAAV-nEF-Coff/Fon-ChR2-mCherry was a gift from Karl Deisseroth & INTRSECT 2.0 Project (Addgene plasmid # 137144 ; http://n2t.net/addgene:137144 ; RRID:Addgene_137144) For viral preps, please replace (Addgene plasmid # 137144) in the above sentence with: (Addgene viral prep # 137144-AAV8)
