[The description below was written by a language model from this plasmid's Addgene catalogue record and pLannotate feature annotations shown in this document.]
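Description:
pAAV-nEF-Coff/Fon-ChR2-mCherry is an AAV2-based transfer plasmid from the INTRSECT 2.0 collection, designed for intersectional expression of channelrhodopsin-2 (H134R) fused to mCherry only in cells that contain Flp recombinase and lack Cre. It is maintained in E. coli through a high-copy ColE1/pUC-type origin with ampicillin selection (AmpR), and also carries an f1/M13 phage origin. The expression cassette lies between two AAV2 inverted terminal repeats, which allow it to be packaged into recombinant AAV. In the NGS-derived sequence the left ITR is annotated only as short fragments, whereas the depositor sequence shows it intact. The two records otherwise agree.

Transcription is driven by the nEF promoter, annotated as the EF-1α core promoter followed by a truncated HTLV-1 LTR segment. Downstream, a WPRE and the human growth hormone polyadenylation signal enhance transcript stability and processing. The ChR2(H134R)-mCherry coding sequence is split into exon-like pieces separated by β-globin-derived intron fragments, and all annotated coding pieces sit in the antisense orientation relative to the promoter, so no functional product is made in the starting state. One distal mCherry segment is labelled by the annotation tool as a related Discosoma protein. Oppositely oriented lox2272 and loxN pairs embedded in the introns flank the central exon, so Cre would invert that piece and disrupt the reading frame. Flp-dependent activation requires FRT-type sites, which the vector type implies, but the feature tables do not annotate them. The construct is used for blue-light optogenetic activation and red fluorescent labelling of genetically defined cell populations, typically neurons.
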