Features (pLannotate 1.2.2; 26 found; start..end, strand, type, name):
      1..141     -  repeat_region  AAV2 ITR: inverted terminal repeat of adeno-associated virus serotype 2 inverted
    188..399     +  promoter       EF-1α core promoter: core promoter for human elongation factor EF-1α
    412..680     +  LTR            5' LTR (truncated): truncated 5' long terminal repeat (LTR) from human T-cell leukemia virus (HTLV) type 1
    750..791     -  intron         β-globin intron (fragment): internally truncated intron from human β-globin
    837..1211    -  CDS            Blue102 (fragment): Blue102 is a fluorescent protein published in 2010, derived from Discosoma sp..
   1277..1310    +  protein_bind   lox2272: Cre-mediated recombination occurs in the 8-bp core sequence (GGATACTT). lox2272 sites are compatible with each other, but incompatible with loxP or loxN sites (Lee and Saito, 1988). Cre recombinase
   1311..1360    -  intron         β-globin intron (fragment): internally truncated intron from human β-globin
   1361..1394    +  protein_bind   loxN: Cre-mediated recombination occurs in the 8-bp core sequence (GTATACCT). loxN sites are compatible with each other, but incompatible with loxP or lox2272 sites. Cre recombinase
   1406..1753    -  CDS            mCherry (fragment): mCherry is a basic (constitutively fluorescent) red fluorescent protein published in 2004, derived from Discosoma sp.. It is reported to be a very rapidly-maturing monomer with low acid sensitivity.
   1766..2275    -  CDS            ChR2(H134R) (fragment): H134R mutant of an N-terminal fragment of channelrhodopsin-2 from the alga Chlamydomonas reinhardtii (Nagel et al., 2005) blue light-activated cation channel
   2377..2410    -  protein_bind   lox2272: Cre-mediated recombination occurs in the 8-bp core sequence (GGATACTT). lox2272 sites are compatible with each other, but incompatible with loxP or loxN sites (Lee and Saito, 1988). Cre recombinase
   2411..2460    -  intron         β-globin intron (fragment): internally truncated intron from human β-globin
   2461..2494    -  protein_bind   loxN: Cre-mediated recombination occurs in the 8-bp core sequence (GTATACCT). loxN sites are compatible with each other, but incompatible with loxP or lox2272 sites. Cre recombinase
   2515..2933    -  CDS            ChR2(H134R) (fragment): H134R mutant of an N-terminal fragment of channelrhodopsin-2 from the alga Chlamydomonas reinhardtii (Nagel et al., 2005) blue light-activated cation channel
   2980..3030    -  intron         β-globin intron (fragment): internally truncated intron from human β-globin
   3064..3088    +  misc_feature   MCS (fragment): pBluescript multiple cloning site
   3088..3676    +  misc_feature   WPRE: woodchuck hepatitis virus posttranscriptional regulatory element
   3708..4184    +  polyA_signal   hGH poly(A) signal: human growth hormone polyadenylation signal
   4224..4364    +  repeat_region  AAV2 ITR: inverted terminal repeat of adeno-associated virus serotype 2 inverted
   4369..4420    -  misc_feature   bom (fragment): basis of mobility region from pBR322
   4439..4819    +  rep_origin     M13 ori (sequence partly withheld): M13 bacteriophage origin of replication; arrow indicates direction of (+) strand synthesis
   4895..4944    -  misc_feature   bom (fragment): basis of mobility region from pBR322
   5046..5081    -  CDS            rop (fragment): Rop protein, which maintains plasmids at low copy number; rop
   5176..5280    +  promoter       AmpR promoter: bla
   5281..6141    +  CDS            AmpR: β-lactamase; bla; confers resistance to ampicillin, carbenicillin, and related antibiotics
   6312..6900    +  rep_origin     ori: high-copy-number ColE1/pMB1/pBR322/pUC origin of replication
>Addgene plasmid #137144 | pAAV-nEF-Coff/Fon-ChR2-mCherry | depositor full sequence | sequence record 265134 | pAAV-nEF-Coff/Fon-ChR2-mCherry sequence 6961 bps
CCTGCAGGCAGCTGCGCGCTCGCTCGCTCACTGAGGCCGCCCGGGCAAAGCCCGGGCGTCGGGCGACCTT
TGGTCGCCCGGCCTCAGTGAGCGAGCGAGCGCGCAGAGAGGGAGTGGCCAACTCCATCACTAGGGGTTCC
TGCGGCCGCACGCGTAAGGATCTGCGATCGCTCCGGTGCCCGTCAGTGGGCAGAGCGCACATCGCCCACA
GTCCCCGAGAAGTTGGGGGGAGGGGTCGGCAATTGAACGGGTGCCTAGAGAAGGTGGCGCGGGGTAAACT
GGGAAAGTGATGTCGTGTACTGGCTCCGCCTTTTTCCCGAGGGTGGGGGAGAACCGTATATAAGTGCAGT
AGTCGCCGTGAACGTTCTTTTTCGCAACGGGTTTGCCGCCAGAACACAGCTGAAGCTTCGAGGGGCTCGC
ATCTCTCCTTCACGCGCCCGCCGCCCTACCTGAGGCCGCCATCCACGCCGGTTGAGTCGCGTTCTGCCGC
CTCCCGCCTGTGGTGCCTCCTGAACTGCGTCCGCCGTCTAGGTAAGTTTAAAGCTCAGGTCGAGACCGGG
CCTTTGTCCGGCGCTCCCTTGGAGCCTACCTAGACTCAGCCGGCTCTCCACGCTTTGCCTGACCCTGCTT
GCTCAACTCTACGTCTTTGTTTCGTTTTCTGTTCTGCGCCGTTACAGATCCAAGCTGTGACCGGCGCCTA
CGGATCCGAAGTTCCTATTCTTCAAATAGTATAGGAACTTCGCAGAGTAGTAGCTGGATTGTAGCTGCTA
TTAGCAATCTAAAACCTCTTAGAAGTTCCTATTCTTCAAAAGGTATAGGAACTTCGGCGCGCCTTACTTG
TACAGCTCGTCCATGCCGCCGGTGGAGTGGCGGCCCTCGGCGCGTTCGTACTGTTCCACGATGGTGTAGT
CCTCGTTGTGGGAGGTGATGTCCAACTTGATGTTGACGTTGTAGGCGCCGGGCAGCTGCACGGGCTTCTT
GGCCTTGTAGGTGGTCTTGACCTCAGCGTCGTAGTGGCCGCCGTCCTTCAGCTTCAGCCTCTGCTTGATC
TCGCCCTTCAGGGCGCCGTCCTCGGGGTACATCCGCTCGGAGGAGGCCTCCCAGCCCATGGTCTTCTTCT
GCATTACGGGGCCGTCGGAGGGGAAGTTGGTGCCGCGCAGCTTCACCTTGTAGATGAACTCGCCGTCCTG
CAGGGAGGAGTCCTGTGGGACGACATGACTTAACCAGTTAACCATGTTCTCTGAACATGAGAAGGGCTGG
CCACTCTCCAGTCGACATAACTTCGTATAGGATACTTTATACGAAGTTATGCAGAATGGTAGCTGGATTG
TAGCTGCTATTAGCAATATGAAACCTCTTAATAACTTCGTATAGTATACCTTATACGAAGTTATACTAGT
CCTCCTGTACTCACCTGGGTCACGGTCACCACGCCGCCGTCCTCGAAGTTCATCACGCGCTCCCACTTGA
AGCCCTCGGGGAAGGACAGCTTCAAGTAGTCGGGGATGTCGGCGGGGTGCTTCACGTAGGCCTTGGAGCC
GTACATGAACTGAGGGGACAGGATGTCCCAGGCGAAGGGCAGGGGGCCACCCTTGGTCACCTTCAGCTTG
GCGGTCTGGGTGCCCTCGTAGGGGCGGCCCTCGCCCTCGCCCTCGATCTCGAACTCGTGGCCGTTCACGG
AGCCCTCCATGTGCACCTTGAAGCGCATGAACTCCTTGATGATGGCCATGTTATCCTCCTCGCCCTTGCT
CACGGCGGCCGCTGGCACGGCTCCGGCCTCGGCTTCGTCTTCGACGAGAGTCTCGACCTCGATCTCCGTT
CCGCCGATGTTCAGTTTGGTGGTTTTGCGGATATCTCCGTGAATCAATATGTGCTCGTGGATCAGGACGC
GCAGGTAGTGTCCCAACAACCCCCAACAATTTTTACTCATCAGATCAATAATCGTGTGACCTACGGTGGA
GCCATAGACGCTCAGGACGCCAAAACCTTCGGGCCCCAAAATGAAGAGAATTGGGAACATACCCCAGCTC
ACGAAAAACAGCCATGCCATGCCGGTCACGACCTGGCGGCACCGACCCTTTGGCACAGTATGATAACCCT
CGATATATGCTTTGGCGGCGTGAAAAAATGTGTTCGCGCCATAGCACAATCCAAGACAAAAGAAGATGAC
TTTAACATAGCCGGTTGCCATGGCGCTGGTAGCCCCCCACACGATAGTCCCGATGTCTGAGACAAGGAGT
CCCATGGTTCTCCTGCTGTAGTCGTTGCTCAGGCCTAAACACATGAGAAATAGAGTCATAAGCACATGGG
TCACATACAGGAGATATGTATATAACATTAATACAATTTATAAAAAAAAGGGGGGGCACAGGTACCATAA
CTTCGTATAAAGTATCCTATACGAAGTTATTTGCCTTAACCCAGAAATTATCACTGTTATTCTTTAGAAT
GGTGCAAAGAATAACTTCGTATAAGGTATACTATACGAAGTTATGCTAGCAACCCCGACACTTACCGGTG
AGGTTGCTCAGGCGGATAAGGATGACAGGACAAGTGAGCAGCCACTCTGCATAGCGCAGCCACTGCACCC
GGTGTCCTGTGGCAAGGTAGAGCATAGAGGGATTCTTAAACTCAAAAAAGAACTCGAGAATCACCTTAAC
CATTTCAATGGCGCACACATAGATCTCCTCCCAGCCGCATGTAGATTTCCAGGTTTGGTAGGCATAGAAC
ATCAGCAGCAAAATGCTGAATCCTGCTGCAAGCCACTGCAGGACATTTGACGCGGTCTGAGCGCCGTTCG
TGCCGCGAGATTCAATCCATCCGGCACAGTAACATTGATCCTCAGGGACCAGGACGGACCCGTTCACCAC
CACAGGATTAGTAACGAACAAAAGTTCGCGTCCGACGGCAGACAAAGCGCCGCCATAGTCCATGGTGGCG
AGCTCGAAGTTCCTATACTATTTGAAGAATAGGAACTTCTTGCCTTAACCCAGAAATTATCACTGTTATT
CTTTAGAATGGTGCAAAGAGAAGTTCCTATACCTTTTGAAGAATAGGAACTTCGAATTCGATATCAAGCT
TATCGATAATCAACCTCTGGATTACAAAATTTGTGAAAGATTGACTGGTATTCTTAACTATGTTGCTCCT
TTTACGCTATGTGGATACGCTGCTTTAATGCCTTTGTATCATGCTATTGCTTCCCGTATGGCTTTCATTT
TCTCCTCCTTGTATAAATCCTGGTTGCTGTCTCTTTATGAGGAGTTGTGGCCCGTTGTCAGGCAACGTGG
CGTGGTGTGCACTGTGTTTGCTGACGCAACCCCCACTGGTTGGGGCATTGCCACCACCTGTCAGCTCCTT
TCCGGGACTTTCGCTTTCCCCCTCCCTATTGCCACGGCGGAACTCATCGCCGCCTGCCTTGCCCGCTGCT
GGACAGGGGCTCGGCTGTTGGGCACTGACAATTCCGTGGTGTTGTCGGGGAAATCATCGTCCTTTCCTTG
GCTGCTCGCCTGTGTTGCCACCTGGATTCTGCGCGGGACGTCCTTCTGCTACGTCCCTTCGGCCCTCAAT
CCAGCGGACCTTCCTTCCCGCGGCCTGCTGCCGGCTCTGCGGCCTCTTCCGCGTCTTCGCCTTCGCCCTC
AGACGAGTCGGATCTCCCTTTGGGCCGCCTCCCCGCATCGATACCGAGCGCTGCTCGAGAGATCTACGGG
TGGCATCCCTGTGACCCCTCCCCAGTGCCTCTCCTGGCCCTGGAAGTTGCCACTCCAGTGCCCACCAGCC
TTGTCCTAATAAAATTAAGTTGCATCATTTTGTCTGACTAGGTGTCCTTCTATAATATTATGGGGTGGAG
GGGGGTGGTATGGAGCAAGGGGCAAGTTGGGAAGACAACCTGTAGGGCCTGCGGGGTCTATTGGGAACCA
AGCTGGAGTGCAGTGGCACAATCTTGGCTCACTGCAATCTCCGCCTCCTGGGTTCAAGCGATTCTCCTGC
CTCAGCCTCCCGAGTTGTTGGGATTCCAGGCATGCATGACCAGGCTCAGCTAATTTTTGTTTTTTTGGTA
GAGACGGGGTTTCACCATATTGGCCAGGCTGGTCTCCAACTCCTAATCTCAGGTGATCTACCCACCTTGG
CCTCCCAAATTGCTGGGATTACAGGCGTGAACCACTGCTCCCTTCCCTGTCCTTCTGATTTTGTAGGTAA
CCACGTGCGGACCGAGCGGCCGCAGGAACCCCTAGTGATGGAGTTGGCCACTCCCTCTCTGCGCGCTCGC
TCGCTCACTGAGGCCGGGCGACCAAAGGTCGCCCGACGCCCGGGCTTTGCCCGGGCGGCCTCAGTGAGCG
AGCGAGCGCGCAGCTGCCTGCAGGGGCGCCTGATGCGGTATTTTCTCCTTACGCATCTGTGCGGTATTTC
ACACCGCATA
[142 nt withheld, positions 4421-4562]
C
[141 nt withheld, positions 4564-4704]
CCTTTGACGTTGGAGTCCACGTTCTTT
[37 nt withheld, positions 4732-4768]
ACCCTATCTCGGGCTATTCTTTTGATTTATAAGGGATTTTGCCGATTTCGGCCTATTGGTTAAAAAATGA
GCTGATTTAACAAAAATTTAACGCGAATTTTAACAAAATATTAACGTTTACAATTTTATGGTGCACTCTC
AGTACAATCTGCTCTGATGCCGCATAGTTAAGCCAGCCCCGACACCCGCCAACACCCGCTGACGCGCCCT
GACGGGCTTGTCTGCTCCCGGCATCCGCTTACAGACAAGCTGTGACCGTCTCCGGGAGCTGCATGTGTCA
GAGGTTTTCACCGTCATCACCGAAACGCGCGAGACGAAAGGGCCTCGTGATACGCCTATTTTTATAGGTT
AATGTCATGATAATAATGGTTTCTTAGACGTCAGGTGGCACTTTTCGGGGAAATGTGCGCGGAACCCCTA
TTTGTTTATTTTTCTAAATACATTCAAATATGTATCCGCTCATGAGACAATAACCCTGATAAATGCTTCA
ATAATATTGAAAAAGGAAGAGTATGAGTATTCAACATTTCCGTGTCGCCCTTATTCCCTTTTTTGCGGCA
TTTTGCCTTCCTGTTTTTGCTCACCCAGAAACGCTGGTGAAAGTAAAAGATGCTGAAGATCAGTTGGGTG
CACGAGTGGGTTACATCGAACTGGATCTCAACAGCGGTAAGATCCTTGAGAGTTTTCGCCCCGAAGAACG
TTTTCCAATGATGAGCACTTTTAAAGTTCTGCTATGTGGCGCGGTATTATCCCGTATTGACGCCGGGCAA
GAGCAACTCGGTCGCCGCATACACTATTCTCAGAATGACTTGGTTGAGTACTCACCAGTCACAGAAAAGC
ATCTTACGGATGGCATGACAGTAAGAGAATTATGCAGTGCTGCCATAACCATGAGTGATAACACTGCGGC
CAACTTACTTCTGACAACGATCGGAGGACCGAAGGAGCTAACCGCTTTTTTGCACAACATGGGGGATCAT
GTAACTCGCCTTGATCGTTGGGAACCGGAGCTGAATGAAGCCATACCAAACGACGAGCGTGACACCACGA
TGCCTGTAGCAATGGCAACAACGTTGCGCAAACTATTAACTGGCGAACTACTTACTCTAGCTTCCCGGCA
ACAATTAATAGACTGGATGGAGGCGGATAAAGTTGCAGGACCACTTCTGCGCTCGGCCCTTCCGGCTGGC
TGGTTTATTGCTGATAAATCTGGAGCCGGTGAGCGTGGGTCTCGCGGTATCATTGCAGCACTGGGGCCAG
ATGGTAAGCCCTCCCGTATCGTAGTTATCTACACGACGGGGAGTCAGGCAACTATGGATGAACGAAATAG
ACAGATCGCTGAGATAGGTGCCTCACTGATTAAGCATTGGTAACTGTCAGACCAAGTTTACTCATATATA
CTTTAGATTGATTTAAAACTTCATTTTTAATTTAAAAGGATCTAGGTGAAGATCCTTTTTGATAATCTCA
TGACCAAAATCCCTTAACGTGAGTTTTCGTTCCACTGAGCGTCAGACCCCGTAGAAAAGATCAAAGGATC
TTCTTGAGATCCTTTTTTTCTGCGCGTAATCTGCTGCTTGCAAACAAAAAAACCACCGCTACCAGCGGTG
GTTTGTTTGCCGGATCAAGAGCTACCAACTCTTTTTCCGAAGGTAACTGGCTTCAGCAGAGCGCAGATAC
CAAATACTGTCCTTCTAGTGTAGCCGTAGTTAGGCCACCACTTCAAGAACTCTGTAGCACCGCCTACATA
CCTCGCTCTGCTAATCCTGTTACCAGTGGCTGCTGCCAGTGGCGATAAGTCGTGTCTTACCGGGTTGGAC
TCAAGACGATAGTTACCGGATAAGGCGCAGCGGTCGGGCTGAACGGGGGGTTCGTGCACACAGCCCAGCT
TGGAGCGAACGACCTACACCGAACTGAGATACCTACAGCGTGAGCTATGAGAAAGCGCCACGCTTCCCGA
AGGGAGAAAGGCGGACAGGTATCCGGTAAGCGGCAGGGTCGGAACAGGAGAGCGCACGAGGGAGCTTCCA
GGGGGAAACGCCTGGTATCTTTATAGTCCTGTCGGGTTTCGCCACCTCTGACTTGAGCGTCGATTTTTGT
GATGCTCGTCAGGGGGGCGGAGCCTATGGAAAAACGCCAGCAACGCGGCCTTTTTACGGTTCCTGGCCTT
TTGCTGGCCTTTTGCTCACATGT
