Features (pLannotate 1.2.2; 27 found; start..end, strand, type, name):
     12..39      +  repeat_region  AAV2 ITR (fragment): inverted terminal repeat of adeno-associated virus serotype 2 inverted
     68..95      +  repeat_region  AAV2 ITR (fragment): inverted terminal repeat of adeno-associated virus serotype 2 inverted
    177..388     +  promoter       EF-1α core promoter: core promoter for human elongation factor EF-1α
    401..669     +  LTR            5' LTR (truncated): truncated 5' long terminal repeat (LTR) from human T-cell leukemia virus (HTLV) type 1
    739..780     -  intron         β-globin intron (fragment): internally truncated intron from human β-globin
    826..1200    -  CDS            Blue102 (fragment): Blue102 is a fluorescent protein published in 2010, derived from Discosoma sp..
   1266..1299    +  protein_bind   lox2272: Cre-mediated recombination occurs in the 8-bp core sequence (GGATACTT). lox2272 sites are compatible with each other, but incompatible with loxP or loxN sites (Lee and Saito, 1988). Cre recombinase
   1300..1349    -  intron         β-globin intron (fragment): internally truncated intron from human β-globin
   1350..1383    +  protein_bind   loxN: Cre-mediated recombination occurs in the 8-bp core sequence (GTATACCT). loxN sites are compatible with each other, but incompatible with loxP or lox2272 sites. Cre recombinase
   1395..1742    -  CDS            mCherry (fragment): mCherry is a basic (constitutively fluorescent) red fluorescent protein published in 2004, derived from Discosoma sp.. It is reported to be a very rapidly-maturing monomer with low acid sensitivity.
   1755..2264    -  CDS            ChR2(H134R) (fragment): H134R mutant of an N-terminal fragment of channelrhodopsin-2 from the alga Chlamydomonas reinhardtii (Nagel et al., 2005) blue light-activated cation channel
   2366..2399    -  protein_bind   lox2272: Cre-mediated recombination occurs in the 8-bp core sequence (GGATACTT). lox2272 sites are compatible with each other, but incompatible with loxP or loxN sites (Lee and Saito, 1988). Cre recombinase
   2400..2449    -  intron         β-globin intron (fragment): internally truncated intron from human β-globin
   2450..2483    -  protein_bind   loxN: Cre-mediated recombination occurs in the 8-bp core sequence (GTATACCT). loxN sites are compatible with each other, but incompatible with loxP or lox2272 sites. Cre recombinase
   2504..2922    -  CDS            ChR2(H134R) (fragment): H134R mutant of an N-terminal fragment of channelrhodopsin-2 from the alga Chlamydomonas reinhardtii (Nagel et al., 2005) blue light-activated cation channel
   2969..3019    -  intron         β-globin intron (fragment): internally truncated intron from human β-globin
   3053..3077    +  misc_feature   MCS (fragment): pBluescript multiple cloning site
   3077..3665    +  misc_feature   WPRE: woodchuck hepatitis virus posttranscriptional regulatory element
   3697..4173    +  polyA_signal   hGH poly(A) signal: human growth hormone polyadenylation signal
   4213..4353    +  repeat_region  AAV2 ITR: inverted terminal repeat of adeno-associated virus serotype 2 inverted
   4358..4409    -  misc_feature   bom (fragment): basis of mobility region from pBR322
   4428..4883    +  rep_origin     f1 ori (sequence partly withheld): f1 bacteriophage origin of replication; arrow indicates direction of (+) strand synthesis
   4884..4933    -  misc_feature   bom (fragment): basis of mobility region from pBR322
   5035..5070    -  CDS            rop (fragment): Rop protein, which maintains plasmids at low copy number; rop
   5165..5269    +  promoter       AmpR promoter: bla
   5270..6130    +  CDS            AmpR: β-lactamase; bla; confers resistance to ampicillin, carbenicillin, and related antibiotics
   6301..6889    +  rep_origin     ori: high-copy-number ColE1/pMB1/pBR322/pUC origin of replication
>Addgene plasmid #137144 | pAAV-nEF-Coff/Fon-ChR2-mCherry | addgene full sequence | sequence record 271947 | Addgene NGS Result
CCTGCAGGCAGCTGCGCGCTCGCTCGCTCACTGAGGCCGCCCGGGCGTCGGGCGACCTTTGGTCGCCCGG
CCTCAGTGAGCGAGCGAGCGCGCAGAGAGGGAGTGGCCAACTCCATCACTAGGGGTTCCTGCGGCCGCAC
GCGTAAGGATCTGCGATCGCTCCGGTGCCCGTCAGTGGGCAGAGCGCACATCGCCCACAGTCCCCGAGAA
GTTGGGGGGAGGGGTCGGCAATTGAACGGGTGCCTAGAGAAGGTGGCGCGGGGTAAACTGGGAAAGTGAT
GTCGTGTACTGGCTCCGCCTTTTTCCCGAGGGTGGGGGAGAACCGTATATAAGTGCAGTAGTCGCCGTGA
ACGTTCTTTTTCGCAACGGGTTTGCCGCCAGAACACAGCTGAAGCTTCGAGGGGCTCGCATCTCTCCTTC
ACGCGCCCGCCGCCCTACCTGAGGCCGCCATCCACGCCGGTTGAGTCGCGTTCTGCCGCCTCCCGCCTGT
GGTGCCTCCTGAACTGCGTCCGCCGTCTAGGTAAGTTTAAAGCTCAGGTCGAGACCGGGCCTTTGTCCGG
CGCTCCCTTGGAGCCTACCTAGACTCAGCCGGCTCTCCACGCTTTGCCTGACCCTGCTTGCTCAACTCTA
CGTCTTTGTTTCGTTTTCTGTTCTGCGCCGTTACAGATCCAAGCTGTGACCGGCGCCTACGGATCCGAAG
TTCCTATTCTTCAAATAGTATAGGAACTTCGCAGAGTAGTAGCTGGATTGTAGCTGCTATTAGCAATCTA
AAACCTCTTAGAAGTTCCTATTCTTCAAAAGGTATAGGAACTTCGGCGCGCCTTACTTGTACAGCTCGTC
CATGCCGCCGGTGGAGTGGCGGCCCTCGGCGCGTTCGTACTGTTCCACGATGGTGTAGTCCTCGTTGTGG
GAGGTGATGTCCAACTTGATGTTGACGTTGTAGGCGCCGGGCAGCTGCACGGGCTTCTTGGCCTTGTAGG
TGGTCTTGACCTCAGCGTCGTAGTGGCCGCCGTCCTTCAGCTTCAGCCTCTGCTTGATCTCGCCCTTCAG
GGCGCCGTCCTCGGGGTACATCCGCTCGGAGGAGGCCTCCCAGCCCATGGTCTTCTTCTGCATTACGGGG
CCGTCGGAGGGGAAGTTGGTGCCGCGCAGCTTCACCTTGTAGATGAACTCGCCGTCCTGCAGGGAGGAGT
CCTGTGGGACGACATGACTTAACCAGTTAACCATGTTCTCTGAACATGAGAAGGGCTGGCCACTCTCCAG
TCGACATAACTTCGTATAGGATACTTTATACGAAGTTATGCAGAATGGTAGCTGGATTGTAGCTGCTATT
AGCAATATGAAACCTCTTAATAACTTCGTATAGTATACCTTATACGAAGTTATACTAGTCCTCCTGTACT
CACCTGGGTCACGGTCACCACGCCGCCGTCCTCGAAGTTCATCACGCGCTCCCACTTGAAGCCCTCGGGG
AAGGACAGCTTCAAGTAGTCGGGGATGTCGGCGGGGTGCTTCACGTAGGCCTTGGAGCCGTACATGAACT
GAGGGGACAGGATGTCCCAGGCGAAGGGCAGGGGGCCACCCTTGGTCACCTTCAGCTTGGCGGTCTGGGT
GCCCTCGTAGGGGCGGCCCTCGCCCTCGCCCTCGATCTCGAACTCGTGGCCGTTCACGGAGCCCTCCATG
TGCACCTTGAAGCGCATGAACTCCTTGATGATGGCCATGTTATCCTCCTCGCCCTTGCTCACGGCGGCCG
CTGGCACGGCTCCGGCCTCGGCTTCGTCTTCGACGAGAGTCTCGACCTCGATCTCCGTTCCGCCGATGTT
CAGTTTGGTGGTTTTGCGGATATCTCCGTGAATCAATATGTGCTCGTGGATCAGGACGCGCAGGTAGTGT
CCCAACAACCCCCAACAATTTTTACTCATCAGATCAATAATCGTGTGACCTACGGTGGAGCCATAGACGC
TCAGGACGCCAAAACCTTCGGGCCCCAAAATGAAGAGAATTGGGAACATACCCCAGCTCACGAAAAACAG
CCATGCCATGCCGGTCACGACCTGGCGGCACCGACCCTTTGGCACAGTATGATAACCCTCGATATATGCT
TTGGCGGCGTGAAAAAATGTGTTCGCGCCATAGCACAATCCAAGACAAAAGAAGATGACTTTAACATAGC
CGGTTGCCATGGCGCTGGTAGCCCCCCACACGATAGTCCCGATGTCTGAGACAAGGAGTCCCATGGTTCT
CCTGCTGTAGTCGTTGCTCAGGCCTAAACACATGAGAAATAGAGTCATAAGCACATGGGTCACATACAGG
AGATATGTATATAACATTAATACAATTTATAAAAAAAAGGGGGGGCACAGGTACCATAACTTCGTATAAA
GTATCCTATACGAAGTTATTTGCCTTAACCCAGAAATTATCACTGTTATTCTTTAGAATGGTGCAAAGAA
TAACTTCGTATAAGGTATACTATACGAAGTTATGCTAGCAACCCCGACACTTACCGGTGAGGTTGCTCAG
GCGGATAAGGATGACAGGACAAGTGAGCAGCCACTCTGCATAGCGCAGCCACTGCACCCGGTGTCCTGTG
GCAAGGTAGAGCATAGAGGGATTCTTAAACTCAAAAAAGAACTCGAGAATCACCTTAACCATTTCAATGG
CGCACACATAGATCTCCTCCCAGCCGCATGTAGATTTCCAGGTTTGGTAGGCATAGAACATCAGCAGCAA
AATGCTGAATCCTGCTGCAAGCCACTGCAGGACATTTGACGCGGTCTGAGCGCCGTTCGTGCCGCGAGAT
TCAATCCATCCGGCACAGTAACATTGATCCTCAGGGACCAGGACGGACCCGTTCACCACCACAGGATTAG
TAACGAACAAAAGTTCGCGTCCGACGGCAGACAAAGCGCCGCCATAGTCCATGGTGGCGAGCTCGAAGTT
CCTATACTATTTGAAGAATAGGAACTTCTTGCCTTAACCCAGAAATTATCACTGTTATTCTTTAGAATGG
TGCAAAGAGAAGTTCCTATACCTTTTGAAGAATAGGAACTTCGAATTCGATATCAAGCTTATCGATAATC
AACCTCTGGATTACAAAATTTGTGAAAGATTGACTGGTATTCTTAACTATGTTGCTCCTTTTACGCTATG
TGGATACGCTGCTTTAATGCCTTTGTATCATGCTATTGCTTCCCGTATGGCTTTCATTTTCTCCTCCTTG
TATAAATCCTGGTTGCTGTCTCTTTATGAGGAGTTGTGGCCCGTTGTCAGGCAACGTGGCGTGGTGTGCA
CTGTGTTTGCTGACGCAACCCCCACTGGTTGGGGCATTGCCACCACCTGTCAGCTCCTTTCCGGGACTTT
CGCTTTCCCCCTCCCTATTGCCACGGCGGAACTCATCGCCGCCTGCCTTGCCCGCTGCTGGACAGGGGCT
CGGCTGTTGGGCACTGACAATTCCGTGGTGTTGTCGGGGAAATCATCGTCCTTTCCTTGGCTGCTCGCCT
ATGTTGCCACCTGGATTCTGCGCGGGACGTCCTTCTGCTACGTCCCTTCGGCCCTCAATCCAGCGGACCT
TCCTTCCCGCGGCCTGCTGCCGGCTCTGCGGCCTCTTCCGCGTCTTCGCCTTCGCCCTCAGACGAGTCGG
ATCTCCCTTTGGGCCGCCTCCCCGCATCGATACCGAGCGCTGCTCGAGAGATCTACGGGTGGCATCCCTG
TGACCCCTCCCCAGTGCCTCTCCTGGCCCTGGAAGTTGCCACTCCAGTGCCCACCAGCCTTGTCCTAATA
AAATTAAGTTGCATCATTTTGTCTGACTAGGTGTCCTTCTATAATATTATGGGGTGGAGGGGGGTGGTAT
GGAGCAAGGGGCAAGTTGGGAAGACAACCTGTAGGGCCTGCGGGGTCTATTGGGAACCAAGCTGGAGTGC
AGTGGCACAATCTTGGCTCACTGCAATCTCCGCCTCCTGGGTTCAAGCGATTCTCCTGCCTCAGCCTCCC
GAGTTGTTGGGATTCCAGGCATGCATGACCAGGCTCAGCTAATTTTTGTTTTTTTGGTAGAGACGGGGTT
TCACCATATTGGCCAGGCTGGTCTCCAACTCCTAATCTCAGGTGATCTACCCACCTTGGCCTCCCAAATT
GCTGGGATTACAGGCGTGAACCACTGCTCCCTTCCCTGTCCTTCTGATTTTGTAGGTAACCACGTGCGGA
CCGAGCGGCCGCAGGAACCCCTAGTGATGGAGTTGGCCACTCCCTCTCTGCGCGCTCGCTCGCTCACTGA
GGCCGGGCGACCAAAGGTCGCCCGACGCCCGGGCTTTGCCCGGGCGGCCTCAGTGAGCGAGCGAGCGCGC
AGCTGCCTGCAGGGGCGCCTGATGCGGTATTTTCTCCTTACGCATCTGTGCGGTATTTCACACCGCATA
[95 nt withheld, positions 4410-4504]
T
[46 nt withheld, positions 4506-4551]
C
[141 nt withheld, positions 4553-4693]
CCTTTGACGTTGGAGTCCACGTTCTTT
[37 nt withheld, positions 4721-4757]
ACTCTATCTCGGGCTATTCTTTTGATTTATAAGGGATTTTGCCGATTTCGGTCTATTGGTTAAAAAATGA
GCTGATTTAACAAAAATTTAACGCGAATTTTAACAAAATATTAACGTTTACAATTTTATGGTGCACTCTC
AGTACAATCTGCTCTGATGCCGCATAGTTAAGCCAGCCCCGACACCCGCCAACACCCGCTGACGCGCCCT
GACGGGCTTGTCTGCTCCCGGCATCCGCTTACAGACAAGCTGTGACCGTCTCCGGGAGCTGCATGTGTCA
GAGGTTTTCACCGTCATCACCGAAACGCGCGAGACGAAAGGGCCTCGTGATACGCCTATTTTTATAGGTT
AATGTCATGATAATAATGGTTTCTTAGACGTCAGGTGGCACTTTTCGGGGAAATGTGCGCGGAACCCCTA
TTTGTTTATTTTTCTAAATACATTCAAATATGTATCCGCTCATGAGACAATAACCCTGATAAATGCTTCA
ATAATATTGAAAAAGGAAGAGTATGAGTATTCAACATTTCCGTGTCGCCCTTATTCCCTTTTTTGCGGCA
TTTTGCCTTCCTGTTTTTGCTCACCCAGAAACGCTGGTGAAAGTAAAAGATGCTGAAGATCAGTTGGGTG
CACGAGTGGGTTACATCGAACTGGATCTCAACAGCGGTAAGATCCTTGAGAGTTTTCGCCCCGAAGAACG
TTTTCCAATGATGAGCACTTTTAAAGTTCTGCTATGTGGCGCGGTATTATCCCGTATTGACGCCGGGCAA
GAGCAACTCGGTCGCCGCATACACTATTCTCAGAATGACTTGGTTGAGTACTCACCAGTCACAGAAAAGC
ATCTTACGGATGGCATGACAGTAAGAGAATTATGCAGTGCTGCCATAACCATGAGTGATAACACTGCGGC
CAACTTACTTCTGACAACGATCGGAGGACCGAAGGAGCTAACCGCTTTTTTGCACAACATGGGGGATCAT
GTAACTCGCCTTGATCGTTGGGAACCGGAGCTGAATGAAGCCATACCAAACGACGAGCGTGACACCACGA
TGCCTGTAGCAATGGCAACAACGTTGCGCAAACTATTAACTGGCGAACTACTTACTCTAGCTTCCCGGCA
ACAATTAATAGACTGGATGGAGGCGGATAAAGTTGCAGGACCACTTCTGCGCTCGGCCCTTCCGGCTGGC
TGGTTTATTGCTGATAAATCTGGAGCCGGTGAGCGTGGGTCTCGCGGTATCATTGCAGCACTGGGGCCAG
ATGGTAAGCCCTCCCGTATCGTAGTTATCTACACGACGGGGAGTCAGGCAACTATGGATGAACGAAATAG
ACAGATCGCTGAGATAGGTGCCTCACTGATTAAGCATTGGTAACTGTCAGACCAAGTTTACTCATATATA
CTTTAGATTGATTTAAAACTTCATTTTTAATTTAAAAGGATCTAGGTGAAGATCCTTTTTGATAATCTCA
TGACCAAAATCCCTTAACGTGAGTTTTCGTTCCACTGAGCGTCAGACCCCGTAGAAAAGATCAAAGGATC
TTCTTGAGATCCTTTTTTTCTGCGCGTAATCTGCTGCTTGCAAACAAAAAAACCACCGCTACCAGCGGTG
GTTTGTTTGCCGGATCAAGAGCTACCAACTCTTTTTCCGAAGGTAACTGGCTTCAGCAGAGCGCAGATAC
CAAATACTGTTCTTCTAGTGTAGCCGTAGTTAGGCCACCACTTCAAGAACTCTGTAGCACCGCCTACATA
CCTCGCTCTGCTAATCCTGTTACCAGTGGCTGCTGCCAGTGGCGATAAGTCGTGTCTTACCGGGTTGGAC
TCAAGACGATAGTTACCGGATAAGGCGCAGCGGTCGGGCTGAACGGGGGGTTCGTGCACACAGCCCAGCT
TGGAGCGAACGACCTACACCGAACTGAGATACCTACAGCGTGAGCTATGAGAAAGCGCCACGCTTCCCGA
AGGGAGAAAGGCGGACAGGTATCCGGTAAGCGGCAGGGTCGGAACAGGAGAGCGCACGAGGGAGCTTCCA
GGGGGAAACGCCTGGTATCTTTATAGTCCTGTCGGGTTTCGCCACCTCTGACTTGAGCGTCGATTTTTGT
GATGCTCGTCAGGGGGGCGGAGCCTATGGAAAAACGCCAGCAACGCGGCCTTTTTACGGTTCCTGGCCTT
TTGCTGGCCTTTTGCTCACATGT
