>Addgene plasmid #137144 | pAAV-nEF-Coff/Fon-ChR2-mCherry | depositor partial sequence | sequence record 264990 | Promoter through WPRE
AAGGATCTGCGATCGCTCCGGTGCCCGTCAGTGGGCAGAGCGCACATCGCCCACAGTCCCCGAGAAGTTG
GGGGGAGGGGTCGGCAATTGAACGGGTGCCTAGAGAAGGTGGCGCGGGGTAAACTGGGAAAGTGATGTCG
TGTACTGGCTCCGCCTTTTTCCCGAGGGTGGGGGAGAACCGTATATAAGTGCAGTAGTCGCCGTGAACGT
TCTTTTTCGCAACGGGTTTGCCGCCAGAACACAGCTGAAGCTTCGAGGGGCTCGCATCTCTCCTTCACGC
GCCCGCCGCCCTACCTGAGGCCGCCATCCACGCCGGTTGAGTCGCGTTCTGCCGCCTCCCGCCTGTGGTG
CCTCCTGAACTGCGTCCGCCGTCTAGGTAAGTTTAAAGCTCAGGTCGAGACCGGGCCTTTGTCCGGCGCT
CCCTTGGAGCCTACCTAGACTCAGCCGGCTCTCCACGCTTTGCCTGACCCTGCTTGCTCAACTCTACGTC
TTTGTTTCGTTTTCTGTTCTGCGCCGTTACAGATCCAAGCTGTGACCGGCGCCTACGGATCCGAAGTTCC
TATTCTTCAAATAGTATAGGAACTTCGCAGAGTAGTAGCTGGATTGTAGCTGCTATTAGCAATCTAAAAC
CTCTTAGAAGTTCCTATTCTTCAAAAGGTATAGGAACTTCGGCGCGCCTTACTTGTACAGCTCGTCCATG
CCGCCGGTGGAGTGGCGGCCCTCGGCGCGTTCGTACTGTTCCACGATGGTGTAGTCCTCGTTGTGGGAGG
TGATGTCCAACTTGATGTTGACGTTGTAGGCGCCGGGCAGCTGCACGGGCTTCTTGGCCTTGTAGGTGGT
CTTGACCTCAGCGTCGTAGTGGCCGCCGTCCTTCAGCTTCAGCCTCTGCTTGATCTCGCCCTTCAGGGCG
CCGTCCTCGGGGTACATCCGCTCGGAGGAGGCCTCCCAGCCCATGGTCTTCTTCTGCATTACGGGGCCGT
CGGAGGGGAAGTTGGTGCCGCGCAGCTTCACCTTGTAGATGAACTCGCCGTCCTGCAGGGAGGAGTCCTG
TGGGACGACATGACTTAACCAGTTAACCATGTTCTCTGAACATGAGAAGGGCTGGCCACTCTCCAGTCGA
CATAACTTCGTATAGGATACTTTATACGAAGTTATGCAGAATGGTAGCTGGATTGTAGCTGCTATTAGCA
ATATGAAACCTCTTAATAACTTCGTATAGTATACCTTATACGAAGTTATACTAGTCCTCCTGTACTCACC
TGGGTCACGGTCACCACGCCGCCGTCCTCGAAGTTCATCACGCGCTCCCACTTGAAGCCCTCGGGGAAGG
ACAGCTTCAAGTAGTCGGGGATGTCGGCGGGGTGCTTCACGTAGGCCTTGGAGCCGTACATGAACTGAGG
GGACAGGATGTCCCAGGCGAAGGGCAGGGGGCCACCCTTGGTCACCTTCAGCTTGGCGGTCTGGGTGCCC
TCGTAGGGGCGGCCCTCGCCCTCGCCCTCGATCTCGAACTCGTGGCCGTTCACGGAGCCCTCCATGTGCA
CCTTGAAGCGCATGAACTCCTTGATGATGGCCATGTTATCCTCCTCGCCCTTGCTCACGGCGGCCGCTGG
CACGGCTCCGGCCTCGGCTTCGTCTTCGACGAGAGTCTCGACCTCGATCTCCGTTCCGCCGATGTTCAGT
TTGGTGGTTTTGCGGATATCTCCGTGAATCAATATGTGCTCGTGGATCAGGACGCGCAGGTAGTGTCCCA
ACAACCCCCAACAATTTTTACTCATCAGATCAATAATCGTGTGACCTACGGTGGAGCCATAGACGCTCAG
GACGCCAAAACCTTCGGGCCCCAAAATGAAGAGAATTGGGAACATACCCCAGCTCACGAAAAACAGCCAT
GCCATGCCGGTCACGACCTGGCGGCACCGACCCTTTGGCACAGTATGATAACCCTCGATATATGCTTTGG
CGGCGTGAAAAAATGTGTTCGCGCCATAGCACAATCCAAGACAAAAGAAGATGACTTTAACATAGCCGGT
TGCCATGGCGCTGGTAGCCCCCCACACGATAGTCCCGATGTCTGAGACAAGGAGTCCCATGGTTCTCCTG
CTGTAGTCGTTGCTCAGGCCTAAACACATGAGAAATAGAGTCATAAGCACATGGGTCACATACAGGAGAT
ATGTATATAACATTAATACAATTTATAAAAAAAAGGGGGGGCACAGGTACCATAACTTCGTATAAAGTAT
CCTATACGAAGTTATTTGCCTTAACCCAGAAATTATCACTGTTATTCTTTAGAATGGTGCAAAGAATAAC
TTCGTATAAGGTATACTATACGAAGTTATGCTAGCAACCCCGACACTTACCGGTGAGGTTGCTCAGGCGG
ATAAGGATGACAGGACAAGTGAGCAGCCACTCTGCATAGCGCAGCCACTGCACCCGGTGTCCTGTGGCAA
GGTAGAGCATAGAGGGATTCTTAAACTCAAAAAAGAACTCGAGAATCACCTTAACCATTTCAATGGCGCA
CACATAGATCTCCTCCCAGCCGCATGTAGATTTCCAGGTTTGGTAGGCATAGAACATCAGCAGCAAAATG
CTGAATCCTGCTGCAAGCCACTGCAGGACATTTGACGCGGTCTGAGCGCCGTTCGTGCCGCGAGATTCAA
TCCATCCGGCACAGTAACATTGATCCTCAGGGACCAGGACGGACCCGTTCACCACCACAGGATTAGTAAC
GAACAAAAGTTCGCGTCCGACGGCAGACAAAGCGCCGCCATAGTCCATGGTGGCGAGCTCGAAGTTCCTA
TACTATTTGAAGAATAGGAACTTCTTGCCTTAACCCAGAAATTATCACTGTTATTCTTTAGAATGGTGCA
AAGAGAAGTTCCTATACCTTTTGAAGAATAGGAACTTCGAATTCGATATCAAGCTTATCGATAATCAACC
TCTGGATTACAAAATTTGTGAAAGATTGACTGGTATTCTTAACTATGTTGCTCCTTTTACGCTATGTGGA
TACGCTGCTTTAATGCCTTTGTATCATGCTATTGCTTCCCGTATGGCTTTCATTTTCTCCTCCTTGTATA
AATCCTGGTTGCTGTCTCTTTATGAGGAGTTGTGGCCCGTTGTCAGGCAACGTGGCGTGGTGTGCACTGT
GTTTGCTGACGCAACCCCCACTGGTTGGGGCATTGCCACCACCTGTCAGCTCCTTTCCGGGACTTTCGCT
TTCCCCCTCCCTATTGCCACGGCGGAACTCATCGCCGCCTGCCTTGCCCGCTGCTGGACAGGGGCTCGGC
TGTTGGGCACTGACAATTCCGTGGTGTTGTCGGGGAAATCATCGTCCTTTCCTTGGCTGCTCGCCTGTGT
TGCCACCTGGATTCTGCGCGGGACGTCCTTCTGCTACGTCCCTTCGGCCCTCAATCCAGCGGACCTTCCT
TCCCGCGGCCTGCTGCCGGCTCTGCGGCCTCTTCCGCGTCTTCGCCTTCGCCCTCAGACGAGTCGGATCT
CCCTTTGGGCCGCCTCCCCGCATCGATACCG
